Addgene plasmid #178407: pOME0207
Purpose: KSHV pre-miRNA K12-2wt
Depositing lab: Dirk Dittmer. Depositing organization: University of North Carolina at Chapel Hill. Publication: Novel modulators of p53-signaling encoded by unknown genes of emerging viruses. Alzhanova D, Corcoran K, Bailey AG, Long K, Taft-Benz S, Graham RL, Broussard GS, Heise M, Neumann G, Halfmann P, Kawaoka Y, Baric RS, Damania B, Dittmer DP. PLoS Pathog. 2021 Jan 7;17(1):e1009033. doi: 10.1371/journal.ppat.1009033. eCollection 2021 Jan. PubMed 33411764.
Backbone
  Vector backbone: pSIREN
  Backbone size w/o insert (bp): 6539
  Vector type: RNAi
Growth in bacteria
  Bacterial resistance: Ampicillin, 100 μg/mL
  Growth temperature: 37°C
  Growth strain: NEB Stable
  Copy number: High Copy
Gene/Insert
  Gene/Insert name: KSHV K 12
  Species: Kaposi's sarcoma-associated herpesvirus
  Insert size (bp): 175
  Cloning method: Unknown
  Sequencing primers: 5′ U6 promoter
Terms and licenses: Academic/Nonprofit Terms; Industry Terms: Not Available to Industry
Depositor comments: Sequences and further information can be found at https://www.med.unc.edu/orfeome/downloads/pome
How to cite: pOME0207 was a gift from Dirk Dittmer (Addgene plasmid # 178407 ; http://n2t.net/addgene:178407 ; RRID:Addgene_178407)
