[The description below was written by a language model from this plasmid's Addgene catalogue record and pLannotate feature annotations shown in this document.]
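Description:
pOME0207 is a pSIREN-based RNAi vector carrying a roughly 175 bp fragment from the K12 region of Kaposi's sarcoma-associated herpesvirus, described in the record as the wild-type pre-miRNA K12-2. The sequenced plasmid is about 6.7 kb and is propagated in E. coli through a high-copy ColE1/pUC-type origin with ampicillin selection from the β-lactamase gene.

The feature table shows a self-inactivating gammaretroviral architecture. A hybrid 5' end, made of the CMV enhancer/promoter fused to a truncated murine sarcoma virus LTR, drives transcription of the viral genome in packaging cells. It is followed by the MESV packaging signal and a truncated gag segment lacking its start codon, which together support encapsidation without producing Gag protein. Downstream lies the human U6 RNA polymerase III promoter. The KSHV insert is not annotated by the feature caller, but the unannotated stretch between the U6 promoter and the end of the circular map, together with the U6 sequencing primer listed, is consistent with the pre-miRNA sitting directly behind U6, so that it would be transcribed as a short hairpin precursor and processed by the cellular miRNA machinery. A second, internal CMV enhancer/promoter expresses DsRed-Express, a rapidly maturing red fluorescent protein that marks transfected or transduced cells. The cassette ends in a U3-deleted 3' LTR, which inactivates LTR promoter activity after integration. An SV40 promoter element lies in the plasmid backbone, and no mammalian drug-resistance marker is annotated.

The plasmid belongs to a viral ORFeome-style collection and suits expressing this KSHV microRNA in mammalian cells, by transfection or retroviral delivery, for functional screening such as the p53-signalling studies in the associated publication.
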