Features (pLannotate 1.2.2; 18 found; start..end, strand, type, name):
     66..369     +  enhancer       CMV enhancer: human cytomegalovirus immediate early enhancer
    370..573     +  promoter       CMV promoter: human cytomegalovirus (CMV) immediate early promoter
    618..1295    +  CDS            DsRed-Express: rapidly maturing tetrameric variant of DsRed fluorescent protein (Bevis and Glick, 2002) mammalian codon-optimized
   1301..1373    +  CDS            env (fragment): murine leukemia virus gPr80 envelope polyprotein precursor; env; proteolytically cleaved into gp70SU and p15TM subunits
   1415..1840    +  LTR            3' LTR (ΔU3): self-inactivating 3' long terminal repeat (LTR) from Moloney murine leukemia virus
   1909..1949    +  CDS            rop (fragment): Rop protein, which maintains plasmids at low copy number; rop
   2051..2089    +  misc_feature   bom (fragment): basis of mobility region from pBR322
   2106..2435    +  promoter       SV40 promoter: SV40 enhancer and early promoter
   2441..2542    +  misc_feature   bom (fragment): basis of mobility region from pBR322
   2728..3316    -  rep_origin     ori: high-copy-number ColE1/pMB1/pBR322/pUC origin of replication
   3487..4347    -  CDS            AmpR: β-lactamase; bla; confers resistance to ampicillin, carbenicillin, and related antibiotics
   4348..4452    -  promoter       AmpR promoter: bla
   4638..5017    +  enhancer       CMV enhancer: human cytomegalovirus immediate early enhancer
   5018..5221    +  promoter       CMV promoter: human cytomegalovirus (CMV) immediate early promoter
   5222..5397    +  LTR            5' LTR (truncated): truncated long terminal repeat from Moloney murine sarcoma virus
   5519..5793    +  misc_feature   MESV Ψ (fragment): packaging signal of murine embryonic stem cell virus
   5860..6276    +  CDS            gag (truncated): truncated Moloney murine leukemia virus (MMLV) gag gene lacking the start codon
   6300..6540    +  promoter       U6 promoter: RNA polymerase III promoter for human U6 snRNA
>Addgene plasmid #178407 | pOME0207 | addgene full sequence | sequence record 351322 | Addgene NGS Result
AATTCTAGTTATTAATAGTAATCAATTACGGGGTCATTAGTTCATAGCCCATATATGGAGTTCCGCGTTA
CATAACTTACGGTAAATGGCCCGCCTGGCTGACCGCCCAACGACCCCCGCCCATTGACGTCAATAATGAC
GTATGTTCCCATAGTAACGCCAATAGGGACTTTCCATTGACGTCAATGGGTGGAGTATTTACGGTAAACT
GCCCACTTGGCAGTACATCAAGTGTATCATATGCCAAGTACGCCCCCTATTGACGTCAATGACGGTAAAT
GGCCCGCCTGGCATTATGCCCAGTACATGACCTTATGGGACTTTCCTACTTGGCAGTACATCTACGTATT
AGTCATCGCTATTACCATGGTGATGCGGTTTTGGCAGTACATCAATGGGCGTGGATAGCGGTTTGACTCA
CGGGGATTTCCAAGTCTCCACCCCATTGACGTCAATGGGAGTTTGTTTTGGCACCAAAATCAACGGGACT
TTCCAAAATGTCGTAACAACTCCGCCCCATTGACGCAAATGGGCGGTAGGCGTGTACGGTGGGAGGTCTA
TATAAGCAGAGCTGGTTTAGTGAACCGTCAGATCCGCTAGCGCTACCGGTCGCCACCATGGCCTCCTCCG
AGGACGTCATCAAGGAGTTCATGCGCTTCAAGGTGCGCATGGAGGGCTCCGTGAACGGCCACGAGTTCGA
GATCGAGGGCGAGGGCGAGGGCCGCCCCTACGAGGGCACCCAGACCGCCAAGCTGAAGGTGACCAAGGGC
GGCCCCCTGCCCTTCGCCTGGGACATCCTGTCCCCCCAGTTCCAGTACGGCTCCAAGGTGTACGTGAAGC
ACCCCGCCGACATCCCCGACTACAAGAAGCTGTCCTTCCCCGAGGGCTTCAAGTGGGAGCGCGTGATGAA
CTTCGAGGACGGCGGCGTGGTGACCGTGACCCAGGACTCCTCCCTGCAGGACGGCTCCTTCATCTACAAG
GTGAAGTTCATCGGCGTGAACTTCCCCTCCGACGGCCCCGTAATGCAGAAGAAGACTATGGGCTGGGAGG
CCTCCACCGAGCGCCTGTACCCCCGCGACGGCGTGCTGAAGGGCGAGATCCACAAGGCCCTGAAGCTGAA
GGACGGCGGCCACTACCTGGTGGAGTTCAAGTCCATCTACATGGCCAAGAAGCCCGTGCAGCTGCCCGGC
TACTACTACGTGGACTCCAAGCTGGACATCACCTCCCACAACGAGGACTACACCATCGTGGAGCAGTACG
AGCGCGCCGAGGGCCGCCACCACCTGTTCCTGTAGCTCGAGATATCAGTGGTCCAGGCTCTAGTTTTGAC
TCAACAATATCACCAGCTGAAGCCTATAGAGTACGAGCCATAGATAAAATAAAAGATTTTATTTAGTCTC
CAGAAAAAGGGGGGAATGAAAGACCCCACCTGTAGGTTTGGCAAGCTAGCTTAAGTAACGCCATTTTGCA
AGGCATGGAAAAATACATAACTGAGAATAGAGAAGTTCAGATCAAGGTCAGGAACAGATGGAACAGGGTC
GACCCTAGAGAACCATCAGATGTTTCCAGGGTGCCCCAAGGACCTGAAATGACCCTGTGCCTTATTTGAA
CTAACCAATCAGTTCGCTTCTCGCTTCTGTTCGCGCGCTTCTGCTCCCCGAGCTCAATAAAAGAGCCCAC
AACCCCTCACTCGGGGCGCCAGTCCTCCGATTGACTGAGTCGCCCGGGTACCCGTGTATCCAATAAACCC
TCTTGCAGTTGCATCCGACTTGTGGTCTCGCTGTTCCTTGGGAGGGTCTCCTCTGAGTGATTGACTACCC
GTCAGCGGGGGTCTTTCATTTGGGGGCTCGTCCGGGATCGGGAGACCCCTGCCCAGGGACCACCGACCCA
CCACCGGGAGGTAAGCTGGCTGCCTCGCGCGTTTCGGTGATGACGGTGAAAACCTCTGACACATGCAGCT
CCCGGAGACGGTCACAGCTTGTCTGTAAGCGGATGCCGGGAGCAGACAAGCCCGTCAGGGCGCGTCAGCG
GGTGTTGGCGGGTGTCGGGGCGCAGCCATGACCCAGTCACGTAGCGATAGCGGAGTGTAGATCCGGCTGT
GGAATGTGTGTCAGTTAGGGTGTGGAAAGTCCCCAGGCTCCCCAGCAGGCAGAAGTATGCAAAGCATGCA
TCTCAATTAGTCAGCAACCAGGTGTGGAAAGTCCCCAGGCTCCCCAGCAGGCAGAAGTATGCAAAGCATG
CATCTCAATTAGTCAGCAACCATAGTCCCGCCCCTAACTCCGCCCATCCCGCCCCTAACTCCGCCCAGTT
CCGCCCATTCTCCGCCCCATGGCTGACTAATTTTTTTTATTTATGCAGAGGCCGAGGCCGCCTCGGCCTC
TGAGCTATTCCAGAAGTAGTGAGGAGGCTTTTTTGGAGGCCTAGGCTTTTGCAAAAAGCTTACTGGCTTA
ACTATGCGGCATCAGAGCAGATTGTACTGAGAGTGCACCATATGCGGTGTGAAATACCGCACAGATGCGT
AAGGAGAAAATACCGCATCAGGCGCTCTTCCGCTTCCTCGCTCACTGACTCGCTGCGCTCGGTCGTTCGG
CTGCGGCGAGCGGTATCAGCTCACTCAAAGGCGGTAATACGGTTATCCACAGAATCAGGGGATAACGCAG
GAAAGAACATGTGAGCAAAAGGCCAGCAAAAGGCCAGGAACCGTAAAAAGGCCGCGTTGCTGGCGTTTTT
CCATAGGCTCCGCCCCCCTGACGAGCATCACAAAAATCGACGCTCAAGTCAGAGGTGGCGAAACCCGACA
GGACTATAAAGATACCAGGCGTTTCCCCCTGGAAGCTCCCTCGTGCGCTCTCCTGTTCCGACCCTGCCGC
TTACCGGATACCTGTCCGCCTTTCTCCCTTCGGGAAGCGTGGCGCTTTCTCATAGCTCACGCTGTAGGTA
TCTCAGTTCGGTGTAGGTCGTTCGCTCCAAGCTGGGCTGTGTGCACGAACCCCCCGTTCAGCCCGACCGC
TGCGCCTTATCCGGTAACTATCGTCTTGAGTCCAACCCGGTAAGACACGACTTATCGCCACTGGCAGCAG
CCACTGGTAACAGGATTAGCAGAGCGAGGTATGTAGGCGGTGCTACAGAGTTCTTGAAGTGGTGGCCTAA
CTACGGCTACACTAGAAGGACAGTATTTGGTATCTGCGCTCTGCTGAAGCCAGTTACCTTCGGAAAAAGA
GTTGGTAGCTCTTGATCCGGCAAACAAACCACCGCTGGTAGCGGTGGTTTTTTTGTTTGCAAGCAGCAGA
TTACGCGCAGAAAAAAAGGATCTCAAGAAGATCCTTTGATCTTTTCTACGGGGTCTGACGCTCAGTGGAA
CGAAAACTCACGTTAAGGGATTTTGGTCATGAGATTATCAAAAAGGATCTTCACCTAGATCCTTTTAAAT
TAAAAATGAAGTTTTAAATCAATCTAAAGTATATATGAGTAAACTTGGTCTGACAGTTACCAATGCTTAA
TCAGTGAGGCACCTATCTCAGCGATCTGTCTATTTCGTTCATCCATAGTTGCCTGACTCCCCGTCGTGTA
GATAACTACGATACGGGAGGGCTTACCATCTGGCCCCAGTGCTGCAATGATACCGCGAGACCCACGCTCA
CCGGCTCCAGATTTATCAGCAATAAACCAGCCAGCCGGAAGGGCCGAGCGCAGAAGTGGTCCTGCAACTT
TATCCGCCTCCATCCAGTCTATTAATTGTTGCCGGGAAGCTAGAGTAAGTAGTTCGCCAGTTAATAGTTT
GCGCAACGTTGTTGCCATTGCTGCAGGCATCGTGGTGTCACGCTCGTCGTTTGGTATGGCTTCATTCAGC
TCCGGTTCCCAACGATCAAGGCGAGTTACATGATCCCCCATGTTGTGCAAAAAAGCGGTTAGCTCCTTCG
GTCCTCCGATCGTTGTCAGAAGTAAGTTGGCCGCAGTGTTATCACTCATGGTTATGGCAGCACTGCATAA
TTCTCTTACTGTCATGCCATCCGTAAGATGCTTTTCTGTGACTGGTGAGTACTCAACCAAGTCATTCTGA
GAATAGTGTATGCGGCGACCGAGTTGCTCTTGCCCGGCGTCAACACGGGATAATACCGCGCCACATAGCA
GAACTTTAAAAGTGCTCATCATTGGAAAACGTTCTTCGGGGCGAAAACTCTCAAGGATCTTACCGCTGTT
GAGATCCAGTTCGATGTAACCCACTCGTGCACCCAACTGATCTTCAGCATCTTTTACTTTCACCAGCGTT
TCTGGGTGAGCAAAAACAGGAAGGCAAAATGCCGCAAAAAAGGGAATAAGGGCGACACGGAAATGTTGAA
TACTCATACTCTTCCTTTTTCAATATTATTGAAGCATTTATCAGGGTTATTGTCTCATGAGCGGATACAT
ATTTGAATGTATTTAGAAAAATAAACAAATAGGGGTTCCGCGCACATTTCCCCGAAAAGTGCCACCTGAC
GTCTAAGAAACCATTATTATCATGACATTAACCTATAAAAATAGGCGTATCACGAGGCCCTTTCGTCTTC
AAGAATTAGCTTGGCCATTGCATACGTTGTATCCATATCATAATATGTACATTTATATTGGCTCATGTCC
AACATTACCGCCATGTTGACATTGATTATTGACTAGTTATTAATAGTAATCAATTACGGGGTCATTAGTT
CATAGCCCATATATGGAGTTCCGCGTTACATAACTTACGGTAAATGGCCCGCCTGGCTGACCGCCCAACG
ACCCCCGCCCATTGACGTCAATAATGACGTATGTTCCCATAGTAACGCCAATAGGGACTTTCCATTGACG
TCAATGGGTGGAGTATTTACGGTAAACTGCCCACTTGGCAGTACATCAAGTGTATCATATGCCAAGTACG
CCCCCTATTGACGTCAATGACGGTAAATGGCCCGCCTGGCATTATGCCCAGTACATGACCTTATGGGACT
TTCCTACTTGGCAGTACATCTACGTATTAGTCATCGCTATTACCATGGTGATGCGGTTTTGGCAGTACAT
CAATGGGCGTGGATAGCGGTTTGACTCACGGGGATTTCCAAGTCTCCACCCCATTGACGTCAATGGGAGT
TTGTTTTGGCACCAAAATCAACGGGACTTTCCAAAATGTCGTAACAACTCCGCCCCATTGACGCAAATGG
GCGGTAGGCGTGTACGGTGGGAGGTCTATATAAGCAGAGCTCAATAAAAGAGCCCACAACCCCTCACTCG
GCGCGCCAGTCTTCCGATAGACTGCGTCGCCCGGGTACCCGTATTCCCAATAAAGCCTCTTGCTGTTTGC
ATCCGAATCGTGGTCTCGCTGTTCCTTGGGAGGGTCTCCTCTGAGTGATTGACTACCCACGACGGGGGTC
TTTCATTTGGGGGCTCGTCCGGGATTTGGAGACCCCTGCCCAGGGACCACCGACCCACCACCGGGAGGTA
AGCTGGCCAGCAACTTATCTGTGTCTGTCCGATTGTCTAGTGTCTATGTTTGATGTTATGCGCCTGCGTC
TGTACTAGTTAGCTAACTAGCTCTGTATCTGGCGGACCCGTGGTGGAACTGACGAGTTCTGAACACCCGG
CCGCAACCCTGGGAGACGTCCCAGGGACTTTGGGGGCCGTTTTTGTGGCCCGACCTGAGGAAGGGAGTCG
ATGTGGAATCCGACCCCGTCAGGATATGTGGTTCTGGTAGGAGACGAGAACCTAAAACAGTTCCCGCCTC
CGTCTGAATTTTTGCTTTCGGTTTGGAACCGAAGCCGCGCGTCTTGTCTGCTGCAGCGCTGCAGCATCGT
TCTGTGTTGTCTCTGTCTGACTGTGTTTCTGTATTTGTCTGAAAATTAGGGCCAGACTGTTACCACTCCC
TTAAGTTTGACCTTAGGTCACTGGAAAGATGTCGAGCGGATCGCTCACAACCAGTCGGTAGATGTCAAGA
AGAGACGTTGGGTTACCTTCTGCTCTGCAGAATGGCCAACCTTTAACGTCGGATGGCCGCGAGACGGCAC
CTTTAACCGAGACCTCATCACCCAGGTTAAGATCAAGGTCTTTTCACCTGGCCCGCATGGACACCCAGAC
CAGGTCCCCTACATCGTGACCTGGGAAGCCTTGGCTTTTGACCCCCCTCCCTGGGTCAAGCCCTTTGTAC
ACCCTAAGCCTCCGCCTCCTCTTCCTCCATCCGCCCCGTCTCTCCCCCTTGAACCTCCTCGTTCGACCCC
GCCTCGATCCTCCCTTTATCCAGCCCTCACTCCTTCTCTAGGCGCCGGAATTGAAGATCTGGGCAGGAAG
AGGGCCTATTTCCCATGATTCCTTCATATTTGCATATACGATACAAGGCTGTTAGAGAGATAATTAGAAT
TAATTTGACTGTAAACACAAAGATATTAGTACAAAATACGTGACGTAGAAAGTAATAATTTCTTGGGTAG
TTTGCAGTTTTAAAATTATGTTTTAAAATGGACTATCATATGCTTACCGTAACTTGAAAGTATTTCGATT
TCTTGGCTTTATATATCTTGTGGAAAGGACGAGGATCCGAAAGTCCGTCAACCAGATTTAGATTAAGATT
ATAATGGGTCTACTTCGCTAACTGTAGTCCGGGTCGATCTGAGCCATTGAAGCAAGCTTCCAGATCTTCC
AGGGCTAGAGCTGCCGCGGTGACACCAATTATAGAAATTTAGTCCCCAAACTCCCAACCAAG
