>Addgene plasmid #178407 | pOME0207 | depositor partial sequence | sequence record 346474 | Insert
GGATCCGAAAGTCCGTCAACCAGATTTAGATTAAGATTATAATGGGTCTACTTCGCTAACTGTAGTCCGG
GTCGATCTGAGCCATTGAAGCAAGCTTCCAGATCTTCCAGGGCTAGAGCTGCCGCGGTGACACCAATTAT
AGAAATTTAGTCCCCAAACTCCCAACCAAGAATTC
