>Addgene plasmid #178407 | pOME0207 | depositor partial sequence | sequence record 346475 | Backbone
AATTCTAGTTATTAATAGTAATCAATTACGGGGTCATTAGTTCATAGCCCATATATGGAGTTCCGCGTTA
CATAACTTACGGTAAATGGCCCGCCTGGCTGACCGCCCAACGACCCCCGCCCATTGACGTCAATAATGAC
GTATGTTCCCATAGTAACGCCAATAGGGACTTTCCATTGACGTCAATGGTGGAGTATTTACGGTAAACTG
CCCACTTGGCAGTACATCAAGTGTATCATATGCCAAGTACGCCCCCTATTGACGTCAATGACGGTAAATG
GCCCGCCTGGCATTATGCCCAGTACATGACCTTATGGGACTTTCCTACTTGGCAGTACATCTACGTATTA
GTCATCGCTATTACCATGGTGATGCGGTTTTGGCAGTACATCAATGGGCGTGGATAGCGGTTTGACTCAC
GGGGATTTCCAAGTCTCCACCCCATTGACGTCAATGGGAGTTTGTTTTGGCACCAAAATCAACGGGACTT
TCCAAAATGTCGTAACAACTCCGCCCCATTGACGCAAATGGGCGGTAGGCGTGTACGGTGGGAGGTCTAT
ATAAGCAGAGCTGGTTTAGTGAACCGTCAGATCCGCTAGCGCTACCGGTCGCCACCATGGCCTCCTCCGA
GGACGTCATCAAGGAGTTCATGCGCTTCAAGGTGCGCATGGAGGGCTCCGTGAACGGCCACGAGTTCGAG
ATCGAGGGCGAGGGCGAGGGCCGCCCCTACGAGGGCACCCAGACCGCCAAGCTGAAGGTGACCAAGGGCG
GCCCCCTGCCCTTCGCCTGGGACATCCTGTCCCCCCAGTTCCAGTACGGCTCCAAGGTGTACGTGAAGCA
CCCCGCCGACATCCCCGACTACAAGAAGCTGTCCTTCCCCGAGGGCTTCAAGTGGGAGCGCGTGATGAAC
TTCGAGGACGGCGGCGTGGTGACCGTGACCCAGGACTCCTCCCTGCAGGACGGCTCCTTCATCTACAAGG
TGAAGTTCATCGGCGTGAACTTCCCCTCCGACGGCCCCGTAATGCAGAAGAAGACTATGGGCTGGGAGGC
CTCCACCGAGCGCCTGTACCCCCGCGACGGCGTGCTGAAGGGCGAGATCCACAAGGCCCTGAAGCTGAAG
GACGGCGGCCACTACCTGGTGGAGTTCAAGTCCATCTACATGGCCAAGAAGCCCGTGCAGCTGCCCGGCT
ACTACTACGTGGACTCCAAGCTGGACATCACCTCCCACAACGAGGACTACACCATCGTGGAGCAGTACGA
GCGCGCCGAGGGCCGCCACCACCTGTTCCTGTAGCTCGAGATATCAGTGGTCCAGGCTCTAGTTTTGACT
CAACAATATCACCAGCTGAAGCCTATAGAGTACGAGCCATAGATAAAATAAAAGATTTTATTTAGTCTCC
AGAAAAAGGGGGGAATGAAAGACCCCACCTGTAGGTTTGGCAAGCTAGCTTAAGTAACGCCATTTTGCAA
GGCATGGAAAAATACATAACTGAGAATAGAGAAGTTCAGATCAAGGTCAGGAACAGATGGAACAGGGTCG
ACCCTAGAGAACCATCAGATGTTTCCAGGGTGCCCCAAGGACCTGAAATGACCCTGTGCCTTATTTGAAC
TAACCAATCAGTTCGCTTCTCGCTTCTGTTCGCGCGCTTCTGCTCCCCGAGCTCAATAAAAGAGCCCACA
ACCCCTCACTCGGGGCGCCAGTCCTCCGATTGACTGAGTCGCCCGGGTACCCGTGTATCCAATAAACCCT
CTTGCAGTTGCATCCGACTTGTGGTCTCGCTGTTCCTTGGGAGGGTCTCCTCTGAGTGATTGACTACCCG
TCAGCGGGGGTCTTTCATTTGGGGGCTCGTCCGGGATCGGGAGACCCCTGCCCAGGGACCACCGACCCAC
CACCGGGAGGTAAGCTGGCTGCCTCGCGCGTTTCGGTGATGACGGTGAAAACCTCTGACACATGCAGCTC
CCGGAGACGGTCACAGCTTGTCTGTAAGCGGATGCCGGGAGCAGACAAGCCCGTCAGGGCGCGTCAGCGG
GTGTTGGCGGGTGTCGGGGCGCAGCCATGACCCAGTCACGTAGCGATAGCGGAGTGTAGATCCGGCTGTG
GAATGTGTGTCAGTTAGGGTGTGGAAAGTCCCCAGGCTCCCCAGCAGGCAGAAGTATGCAAAGCATGCAT
CTCAATTAGTCAGCAACCAGGTGTGGAAAGTCCCCAGGCTCCCCAGCAGGCAGAAGTATGCAAAGCATGC
ATCTCAATTAGTCAGCAACCATAGTCCCGCCCCTAACTCCGCCCATCCCGCCCCTAACTCCGCCCAGTTC
CGCCCATTCTCCGCCCCATGGCTGACTAATTTTTTTTATTTATGCAGAGGCCGAGGCGCCTCGGCCTCTG
AGCTATTCCAGAAGTAGTGAGGAGGCTTTTTTGGAGGCCTAGGCTTTTGCAAAAAGCTTACTGGCTTAAC
TATGCGGCATCAGAGCAGATTGTACTGAGAGTGCACCATATGCGGTGTGAAATACCGCACAGATGCGTAA
GGAGAAAATACCGCATCAGGCGCTCTTCCGCTTCCTCGCTCACTGACTCGCTGCGCTCGGTCGTTCGGCT
GCGGCGAGCGGTATCAGCTCACTCAAAGGCGGTAATACGGTTATCCACAGAATCAGGGGATAACGCAGGA
AAGAACATGTGAGCAAAAGGCCAGCAAAAGGCCAGGAACCGTAAAAAGGCCGCGTTGCTGGCGTTTTTCC
ATAGGCTCCGCCCCCCTGACGAGCATCACAAAAATCGACGCTCAAGTCAGAGGTGGCGAAACCCGACAGG
ACTATAAAGATACCAGGCGTTTCCCCCTGGAAGCTCCCTCGTGCGCTCTCCTGTTCCGACCCTGCCGCTT
ACCGGATACCTGTCCGCCTTTCTCCCTTCGGGAAGCGTGGCGCTTTCTCATAGCTCACGCTGTAGGTATC
TCAGTTCGGTGTAGGTCGTTCGCTCCAAGCTGGGCTGTGTGCACGAACCCCCCGTTCAGCCCGACCGCTG
CGCCTTATCCGGTAACTATCGTCTTGAGTCCAACCCGGTAAGACACGACTTATCGCCACTGGCAGCAGCC
ACTGGTAACAGGATTAGCAGAGCGAGGTATGTAGGCGGTGCTACAGAGTTCTTGAAGTGGTGGCCTAACT
ACGGCTACACTAGAAGGACAGTATTTGGTATCTGCGCTCTGCTGAAGCCAGTTACCTTCGGAAAAAGAGT
TGGTAGCTCTTGATCCGGCAAACAAACCACCGCTGGTAGCGGTGGTTTTTTTGTTTGCAAGCAGCAGATT
ACGCGCAGAAAAAAAGGATCTCAAGAAGATCCTTTGATCTTTTCTACGGGGTCTGACGCTCAGTGGAACG
AAAACTCACGTTAAGGGATTTTGGTCATGAGATTATCAAAAAGGATCTTCACCTAGATCCTTTTAAATTA
AAAATGAAGTTTTAAATCAATCTAAAGTATATATGAGTAAACTTGGTCTGACAGTTACCAATGCTTAATC
AGTGAGGCACCTATCTCAGCGATCTGTCTATTTCGTTCATCCATAGTTGCCTGACTCCCCGTCGTGTAGA
TAACTACGATACGGGAGGGCTTACCATCTGGCCCCAGTGCTGCAATGATACCGCGAGACCCACGCTCACC
GGCTCCAGATTTATCAGCAATAAACCAGCCAGCCGGAAGGGCCGAGCGCAGAAGTGGTCCTGCAACTTTA
TCCGCCTCCATCCAGTCTATTAATTGTTGCCGGGAAGCTAGAGTAAGTAGTTCGCCAGTTAATAGTTTGC
GCAACGTTGTTGCCATTGCTGCAGGCATCGTGGTGTCACGCTCGTCGTTTGGTATGGCTTCATTCAGCTC
CGGTTCCCAACGATCAAGGCGAGTTACATGATCCCCCATGTTGTGCAAAAAAGCGGTTAGCTCCTTCGGT
CCTCCGATCGTTGTCAGAAGTAAGTTGGCCGCAGTGTTATCACTCATGGTTATGGCAGCACTGCATAATT
CTCTTACTGTCATGCCATCCGTAAGATGCTTTTCTGTGACTGGTGAGTACTCAACCAAGTCATTCTGAGA
ATAGTGTATGCGGCGACCGAGTTGCTCTTGCCCGGCGTCAACACGGGATAATACCGCGCCACATAGCAGA
ACTTTAAAAGTGCTCATCATTGGAAAACGTTCTTCGGGGCGAAAACTCTCAAGGATCTTACCGCTGTTGA
GATCCAGTTCGATGTAACCCACTCGTGCACCCAACTGATCTTCAGCATCTTTTACTTTCACCAGCGTTTC
TGGGTGAGCAAAAACAGGAAGGCAAAATGCCGCAAAAAAGGGAATAAGGGCGACACGGAAATGTTGAATA
CTCATACTCTTCCTTTTTCAATATTATTGAAGCATTTATCAGGGTTATTGTCTCATGAGCGGATACATAT
TTGAATGTATTTAGAAAAATAAACAAATAGGGGTTCCGCGCACATTTCCCCGAAAAGTGCCACCTGACGT
CTAAGAAACCATTATTATCATGACATTAACCTATAAAAATAGGCGTATCACGAGGCCCTTTCGTCTTCAA
GAATTAGCTTGGCCATTGCATACGTTGTATCCATATCATAATATGTACATTTATATTGGCTCATGTCCAA
CATTACCGCCATGTTGACATTGATTATTGACTAGTTATTAATAGTAATCAATTACGGGGTCATTAGTTCA
TAGCCCATATATGGAGTTCCGCGTTACATAACTTACGGTAAATGGCCCGCCTGGCTGACCGCCCAACGAC
CCCCGCCCATTGACGTCAATAATGACGTATGTTCCCATAGTAACGCCAATAGGGACTTTCCATTGACGTC
AATGGTGGAGTATTTACGGTAAACTGCCCACTTGGCAGTACATCAAGTGTATCATATGCCAAGTACGCCC
CCTATTGACGTCAATGACGGTAAATGGCCCGCCTGGCATTATGCCCAGTACATGACCTTATGGGACTTTC
CTACTTGGCAGTACATCTACGTATTAGTCATCGCTATTACCATGGTGATGCGGTTTTGGCAGTACATCAA
TGGGCGTGGATAGCGGTTTGACTCACGGGGATTTCCAAGTCTCCACCCCATTGACGTCAATGGGAGTTTG
TTTTGGCACCAAAATCAACGGGACTTTCCAAAATGTCGTAACAACTCCGCCCCATTGACGCAAATGGGCG
GTAGGCGTGTACGGTGGGAGGTCTATATAAGCAGAGCTCAATAAAAGAGCCCACAACCCCTCACTCGGCG
CGCCAGTCTTCCGATAGACTGCGTCGCCCGGGTACCCGTATTCCCAATAAAGCCTCTTGCTGTTTGCATC
CGAATCGTGGTCTCGCTGTTCCTTGGGAGGGTCTCCTCTGAGTGATTGACTACCCACGACGGGGGTCTTT
CATTTGGGGGCTCGTCCGGGATTTGGAGACCCCTGCCCAGGGACCACCGACCCACCACCGGGAGGTAAGC
TGGCCAGCAACTTATCTGTGTCTGTCCGATTGTCTAGTGTCTATGTTTGATGTTATGCGCCTGCGTCTGT
ACTAGTTAGCTAACTAGCTCTGTATCTGGCGGACCCGTGGTGGAACTGACGAGTTCTGAACACCCGGCCG
CAACCCTGGGAGACGTCCCAGGGACTTTGGGGGCCGTTTTTGTGGCCCGACCTGAGGAAGGGAGTCGATG
TGGAATCCGACCCCGTCAGGATATGTGGTTCTGGTAGAGACGAGAACCTAAAACAGTTCCCGCCTCCGTC
TGAATTTTTGCTTTCGGTTTGGAACCGAAGCCGCGCGTCTTGTCTGCTGCAGCGCTGCAGCATCGTTCTG
TGTTGTCTCTGTCTGACTGTGTTTCTGTATTTGTCTGAAAATTAGGGCCAGACTGTTACCACTCCCTTAA
GTTTGACCTTAGGTCACTGGAAAGATGTCGAGCGGATCGCTCACAACCAGTCGGTAGATGTCAAGAAGAG
ACGTTGGGTTACCTTCTGCTCTGCAGAATGGCCAACCTTTAACGTCGGATGGCCGCGAGACGGCACCTTT
AACCGAGACCTCATCACCCAGGTTAAGATCAAGGTCTTTTCACCTGGCCCGCATGGACACCCAGACCAGG
TCCCCTACATCGTGACCTGGGAAGCCTTGGCTTTTGACCCCCCTCCCTGGGTCAAGCCCTTTGTACACCC
TAAGCCTCCGCCTCCTCTTCCTCCATCCGCCCCGTCTCTCCCCCTTGAACCTCCTCGTTCGACCCCGCCT
CGATCCTCCCTTTATCCAGCCCTCACTCCTTCTCTAGGCGCCGGAATTGAAGATCTGGGCAGGAAGAGGG
CCTATTTCCCATGATTCCTTCATATTTGCATATACGATACAAGGCTGTTAGAGAGATAATTAGAATTAAT
TTGACTGTAAACACAAAGATATTAGTACAAAATACGTGACGTAGAAAGTAATAATTTCTTGGGTAGTTTG
CAGTTTTAAAATTATGTTTTAAAATGGACTATCATATGCTTACCGTAACTTGAAAGTATTTCGATTTCTT
GGCTTTATATATCTTGTGGAAAGGACGAG
